>Addgene plasmid #75598 | ZAK gRNA (BRDN0001146874) | addgene full sequence | sequence record 184192 | Addgene Assembled Sequence
CCCGGGTGCAAAGATGGATAAAGTTTTAAACAGAGAGGAATCTTTGCAGCTAATGGACCTTCTAGGTCTT
GAAAGGAGTGGGAATTGGCTCCGGTGCCCGTCAGTGGGCAGAGCGCACATCGCCCACAGTCCCCGAGAAG
TTGGGGGGAGGGGTCGGCAATTGATCCGGTGCCTAGAGAAGGTGGCGCGGGGTAAACTGGGAAAGTGATG
TCGTGTACTGGCTCCGCCTTTTTCCCGAGGGTGGGGGAGAACCGTATATAAGTGCAGTAGTCGCCGTGAA
CGTTCTTTTTCGCAACGGGTTTGCCGCCAGAACACAGGTAAGTGCCGTGTGTGGTTCCCGCGGGCCTGGC
CTCTTTACGGGTTATGGCCCTTGCGTGCCTTGAATTACTTCCACCTGGCTGCAGTACGTGATTCTTGATC
CCGAGCTTCGGGTTGGAAGTGGGTGGGAGAGTTCGAGGCCTTGCGCTTAAGGAGCCCCTTCGCCTCGTGC
TTGAGTTGAGGCCTGGCCTGGGCGCTGGGGCCGCCGCGTGCGAATCTGGTGGCACCTTCGCGCCTGTCTC
GCTGCTTTCGATAAGTCTCTAGCCATTTAAAATTTTTGATGACCTGCTGCGACGCTTTTTTTCTGGCAAG
ATAGTCTTGTAAATGCGGGCCAAGATCTGCACACTGGTATTTCGGTTTTTGGGGCCGCGGGCGGCGACGG
GGCCCGTGCGTCCCAGCGCACATGTTCGGCGAGGCGGGGCCTGCGAGCGCGGCCACCGAGAATCGGACGG
GGGTAGTCTCAAGCTGGCCGGCCTGCTCTGGTGCCTGGCCTCGCGCCGCCGTGTATCGCCCCGCCCTGGG
CGGCAAGGCTGGCCCGGTCGGCACCAGTTGCGTGAGCGGAAAGATGGCCGCTTCCCGGCCCTGCTGCAGG
GAGCTCAAAATGGAGGACGCGGCGCTCGGGAGAGCGGGCGGGTGAGTCACCCACACAAAGGAAAAGGGCC
TTTCCGTCCTCAGCCGTCGCTTCATGTGACTCCACGGAGTACCGGGCGCCGTCCAGGCACCTCGATTAGT
TCTCGAGCTTTTGGAGTACGTCGTCTTTAGGTTGGGGGGAGGGGTTTTATGCGATGGAGTTTCCCCACAC
TGAGTGGGTGGAGACTGAAGTTAGGCCAGCTTGGCACTTGATGTAATTCTCCTTGGAATTTGCCCTTTTT
GAGTTTGGATCTTGGTTCATTCTCAAGCCTCAGACAGTGGTTCAAAGTTTTTTTCTTCCATTTCAGGTGT
CGTGACGTACGGCCACCATGACCGAGTACAAGCCCACGGTGCGCCTCGCCACCCGCGACGACGTCCCCAG
GGCCGTACGCACCCTCGCCGCCGCGTTCGCCGACTACCCCGCCACGCGCCACACCGTCGATCCGGACCGC
CACATCGAGCGGGTCACCGAGCTGCAAGAACTCTTCCTCACGCGCGTCGGGCTCGACATCGGCAAGGTGT
GGGTCGCGGACGACGGCGCCGCCGTGGCGGTCTGGACCACGCCGGAGAGCGTCGAAGCGGGGGCGGTGTT
CGCCGAGATCGGCCCGCGCATGGCCGAGTTGAGCGGTTCCCGGCTGGCCGCGCAGCAACAGATGGAAGGC
CTCCTGGCGCCGCACCGGCCCAAGGAGCCCGCGTGGTTCCTGGCCACCGTCGGAGTCTCGCCCGACCACC
AGGGCAAGGGTCTGGGCAGCGCCGTCGTGCTCCCCGGAGTGGAGGCGGCCGAGCGCGCCGGGGTGCCCGC
CTTCCTGGAGACCTCCGCGCCCCGCAACCTCCCCTTCTACGAGCGGCTCGGCTTCACCGTCACCGCCGAC
GTCGAGGTGCCCGAAGGACCGCGCACCTGGTGCATGACCCGCAAGCCCGGTGCCTGAACGCGTTAAGTCG
ACAATCAACCTCTGGATTACAAAATTTGTGAAAGATTGACTGGTATTCTTAACTATGTTGCTCCTTTTAC
GCTATGTGGATACGCTGCTTTAATGCCTTTGTATCATGCTATTGCTTCCCGTATGGCTTTCATTTTCTCC
TCCTTGTATAAATCCTGGTTGCTGTCTCTTTATGAGGAGTTGTGGCCCGTTGTCAGGCAACGTGGCGTGG
TGTGCACTGTGTTTGCTGACGCAACCCCCACTGGTTGGGGCATTGCCACCACCTGTCAGCTCCTTTCCGG
GACTTTCGCTTTCCCCCTCCCTATTGCCACGGCGGAACTCATCGCCGCCTGCCTTGCCCGCTGCTGGACA
GGGGCTCGGCTGTTGGGCACTGACAATTCCGTGGTGTTGTCGGGGAAATCATCGTCCTTTCCTTGGCTGC
TCGCCTGTGTTGCCACCTGGATTCTGCGCGGGACGTCCTTCTGCTACGTCCCTTCGGCCCTCAATCCAGC
GGACCTTCCTTCCCGCGGCCTGCTGCCGGCTCTGCGGCCTCTTCCGCGTCTTCGCCTTCGCCCTCAGACG
AGTCGGATCTCCCTTTGGGCCGCCTCCCCGCGTCGACTTTAAGACCAATGACTTACAAGGCAGCTGTAGA
TCTTAGCCACTTTTTAAAAGAAAAGGGGGGACTGGAAGGGCTAATTCACTCCCAACGAAGACAAGATCTG
CTTTTTGCTTGTACTGGGTCTCTCTGGTTAGACCAGATCTGAGCCTGGGAGCTCTCTGGCTAACTAGGGA
ACCCACTGCTTAAGCCTCAATAAAGCTTGCCTTGAGTGCTTCAAGTAGTGTGTGCCCGTCTGTTGTGTGA
CTCTGGTAACTAGAGATCCCTCAGACCCTTTTAGTCAGTGTGGAAAATCTCTAGCAGTACGTATAGTAGT
TCATGTCATCTTATTATTCAGTATTTATAACTTGCAAAGAAATGAATATCAGAGAGTGAGAGGAACTTGT
TTATTGCAGCTTATAATGGTTACAAATAAAGCAATAGCATCACAAATTTCACAAATAAAGCATTTTTTTC
ACTGCATTCTAGTTGTGGTTTGTCCAAACTCATCAATGTATCTTATCATGTCTGGCTCTAGCTATCCCGC
CCCTAACTCCGCCCATCCCGCCCCTAACTCCGCCCAGTTCCGCCCATTCTCCGCCCCATGGCTGACTAAT
TTTTTTTATTTATGCAGAGGCCGAGGCCGCCTCGGCCTCTGAGCTATTCCAGAAGTAGTGAGGAGGCTTT
TTTGGAGGCCTAGGGACGTACCCAATTCGCCCTATAGTGAGTCGTATTACGCGCGCTCACTGGCCGTCGT
TTTACAACGTCGTGACTGGGAAAACCCTGGCGTTACCCAACTTAATCGCCTTGCAGCACATCCCCCTTTC
GCCAGCTGGCGTAATAGCGAAGAGGCCCGCACCGATCGCCCTTCCCAACAGTTGCGCAGCCTGAATGGCG
AATGGG
[124 nt withheld, positions 3367-3490]
C
[91 nt withheld, positions 3492-3582]
A
[49 nt withheld, positions 3584-3632]
CCTTTGACGTTGGAGTCCACGTTCTTT
[37 nt withheld, positions 3660-3696]
ACCCTATCTCGGTCTATTCTTTTGATTTATAAGGGATTTTGCCGATTTCGGCCTATTGGTTAAAAAATGA
GCTGATTTAACAAAAATTTAACGCGAATTTTAACAAAATATTAACGCTTACAATTTAGGTGGCACTTTTC
GGGGAAATGTGCGCGGAACCCCTATTTGTTTATTTTTCTAAATACATTCAAATATGTATCCGCTCATGAG
ACAATAACCCTGATAAATGCTTCAATAATATTGAAAAAGGAAGAGTATGAGTATTCAACATTTCCGTGTC
GCCCTTATTCCCTTTTTTGCGGCATTTTGCCTTCCTGTTTTTGCTCACCCAGAAACGCTGGTGAAAGTAA
AAGATGCTGAAGATCAGTTGGGTGCACGAGTGGGTTACATCGAACTGGATCTCAACAGCGGTAAGATCCT
TGAGAGTTTTCGCCCCGAAGAACGTTTTCCAATGATGAGCACTTTTAAAGTTCTGCTATGTGGCGCGGTA
TTATCCCGTATTGACGCCGGGCAAGAGCAACTCGGTCGCCGCATACACTATTCTCAGAATGACTTGGTTG
AGTACTCACCAGTCACAGAAAAGCATCTTACGGATGGCATGACAGTAAGAGAATTATGCAGTGCTGCCAT
AACCATGAGTGATAACACTGCGGCCAACTTACTTCTGACAACGATCGGAGGACCGAAGGAGCTAACCGCT
TTTTTGCACAACATGGGGGATCATGTAACTCGCCTTGATCGTTGGGAACCGGAGCTGAATGAAGCCATAC
CAAACGACGAGCGTGACACCACGATGCCTGTAGCAATGGCAACAACGTTGCGCAAACTATTAACTGGCGA
ACTACTTACTCTAGCTTCCCGGCAACAATTAATAGACTGGATGGAGGCGGATAAAGTTGCAGGACCACTT
CTGCGCTCGGCCCTTCCGGCTGGCTGGTTTATTGCTGATAAATCTGGAGCCGGTGAGCGTGGGTCTCGCG
GTATCATTGCAGCACTGGGGCCAGATGGTAAGCCCTCCCGTATCGTAGTTATCTACACGACGGGGAGTCA
GGCAACTATGGATGAACGAAATAGACAGATCGCTGAGATAGGTGCCTCACTGATTAAGCATTGGTAACTG
TCAGACCAAGTTTACTCATATATACTTTAGATTGATTTAAAACTTCATTTTTAATTTAAAAGGATCTAGG
TGAAGATCCTTTTTGATAATCTCATGACCAAAATCCCTTAACGTGAGTTTTCGTTCCACTGAGCGTCAGA
CCCCGTAGAAAAGATCAAAGGATCTTCTTGAGATCCTTTTTTTCTGCGCGTAATCTGCTGCTTGCAAACA
AAAAAACCACCGCTACCAGCGGTGGTTTGTTTGCCGGATCAAGAGCTACCAACTCTTTTTCCGAAGGTAA
CTGGCTTCAGCAGAGCGCAGATACCAAATACTGTTCTTCTAGTGTAGCCGTAGTTAGGCCACCACTTCAA
GAACTCTGTAGCACCGCCTACATACCTCGCTCTGCTAATCCTGTTACCAGTGGCTGCTGCCAGTGGCGAT
AAGTCGTGTCTTACCGGGTTGGACTCAAGACGATAGTTACCGGATAAGGCGCAGCGGTCGGGCTGAACGG
GGGGTTCGTGCACACAGCCCAGCTTGGAGCGAACGACCTACACCGAACTGAGATACCTACAGCGTGAGCT
ATGAGAAAGCGCCACGCTTCCCGAAGGGAGAAAGGCGGACAGGTATCCGGTAAGCGGCAGGGTCGGAACA
GGAGAGCGCACGAGGGAGCTTCCAGGGGGAAACGCCTGGTATCTTTATAGTCCTGTCGGGTTTCGCCACC
TCTGACTTGAGCGTCGATTTTTGTGATGCTCGTCAGGGGGGCGGAGCCTATGGAAAAACGCCAGCAACGC
GGCCTTTTTACGGTTCCTGGCCTTTTGCTGGCCTTTTGCTCACATGTTCTTTCCTGCGTTATCCCCTGAT
TCTGTGGATAACCGTATTACCGCCTTTGAGTGAGCTGATACCGCTCGCCGCAGCCGAACGACCGAGCGCA
GCGAGTCAGTGAGCGAGGAAGCGGAAGAGCGCCCAATACGCAAACCGCCTCTCCCCGCGCGTTGGCCGAT
TCATTAATGCAGCTGGCACGACAGGTTTCCCGACTGGAAAGCGGGCAGTGAGCGCAACGCAATTAATGTG
AGTTAGCTCACTCATTAGGCACCCCAGGCTTTACACTTTATGCTTCCGGCTCGTATGTTGTGTGGAATTG
TGAGCGGATAACAATTTCACACAGGAAACAGCTATGACCATGATTACGCCAAGCGCGCAATTAACCCTCA
CTAAAGGGAACAAAAGCTGGAGCTGCAAGCTTAATGTAGTCTTATGCAATACTCTTGTAGTCTTGCAACA
TGGTAACGATGAGTTAGCAACATGCCTTACAAGGAGAGAAAAAGCACCGTGCATGCCGATTGGTGGAAGT
AAGGTGGTACGATCGTGCCTTATTAGGAAGGCAACAGACGGGTCTGACATGGATTGGACGAACCACTGAA
TTGCCGCATTGCAGAGATATTGTATTTAAGTGCCTAGCTCGATACATAAACGGGTCTCTCTGGTTAGACC
AGATCTGAGCCTGGGAGCTCTCTGGCTAACTAGGGAACCCACTGCTTAAGCCTCAATAAAGCTTGCCTTG
AGTGCTTCAAGTAGTGTGTGCCCGTCTGTTGTGTGACTCTGGTAACTAGAGATCCCTCAGACCCTTTTAG
TCAGTGTGGAAAATCTCTAGCAGTGGCGCCCGAACAGGGACTTGAAAGCGAAAGGGAAACCAGAGGAGCT
CTCTCGACGCAGGACTCGGCTTGCTGAAGCGCGCACGGCAAGAGGCGAGGGGCGGCGACTGGTGAGTACG
CCAAAAATTTTGACTAGCGGAGGCTAGAAGGAGAGAGATGGGTGCGAGAGCGTCAGTATTAAGCGGGGGA
GAATTAGATCGCGATGGGAAAAAATTCGGTTAAGGCCAGGGGGAAAGAAAAAATATAAATTAAAACATAT
AGTATGGGCAAGCAGGGAGCTAGAACGATTCGCAGTTAATCCTGGCCTGTTAGAAACATCAGAAGGCTGT
AGACAAATACTGGGACAGCTACAACCATCCCTTCAGACAGGATCAGAAGAACTTAGATCATTATATAATA
CAGTAGCAACCCTCTATTGTGTGCATCAAAGGATAGAGATAAAAGACACCAAGGAAGCTTTAGACAAGAT
AGAGGAAGAGCAAAACAAAAGTAAGACCACCGCACAGCAAGCGGCCGCTGATCTTCAGACCTGGAGGAGG
AGATATGAGGGACAATTGGAGAAGTGAATTATATAAATATAAAGTAGTAAAAATTGAACCATTAGGAGTA
GCACCCACCAAGGCAAAGAGAAGAGTGGTGCAGAGAGAAAAAAGAGCAGTGGGAATAGGAGCTTTGTTCC
TTGGGTTCTTGGGAGCAGCAGGAAGCACTATGGGCGCAGCGTCAATGACGCTGACGGTACAGGCCAGACA
ATTATTGTCTGGTATAGTGCAGCAGCAGAACAATTTGCTGAGGGCTATTGAGGCGCAACAGCATCTGTTG
CAACTCACAGTCTGGGGCATCAAGCAGCTCCAGGCAAGAATCCTGGCTGTGGAAAGATACCTAAAGGATC
AACAGCTCCTGGGGATTTGGGGTTGCTCTGGAAAACTCATTTGCACCACTGCTGTGCCTTGGAATGCTAG
TTGGAGTAATAAATCTCTGGAACAGATTTGGAATCACACGACCTGGATGGAGTGGGACAGAGAAATTAAC
AATTACACAAGCTTAATACACTCCTTAATTGAAGAATCGCAAAACCAGCAAGAAAAGAATGAACAAGAAT
TATTGGAATTAGATAAATGGGCAAGTTTGTGGAATTGGTTTAACATAACAAATTGGCTGTGGTATATAAA
ATTATTCATAATGATAGTAGGAGGCTTGGTAGGTTTAAGAATAGTTTTTGCTGTACTTTCTATAGTGAAT
AGAGTTAGGCAGGGATATTCACCATTATCGTTTCAGACCCACCTCCCAACCCCGAGGGGACCCAGAGAGG
GCCTATTTCCCATGATTCCTTCATATTTGCATATACGATACAAGGCTGTTAGAGAGATAATTAGAATTAA
TTTGACTGTAAACACAAAGATATTAGTACAAAATACGTGACGTAGAAAGTAATAATTTCTTGGGTAGTTT
GCAGTTTTAAAATTATGTTTTAAAATGGACTATCATATGCTTACCGTAACTTGAAAGTATTTCGATTTCT
TGGCTTTATATATCTTGTGGAAAGGACGAAACACCGGTGACAATGCCATAGTTGGGGTTTTAGAGCTAGA
AATAGCAAGTTAAAATAAGGCTAGTCCGTTATCAACTTGAAAAAGTGGCACCGAGTCGGTGCTTTTTTAA
GCTTGGCGTAACTAGATCTTGAGACAAATGGCAGTATTCATCCACAATTTTAAAAGAAAAGGGGGGATTG
GGGGGTACAGTGCAGGGGAAAGAATAGTAGACATAATAGCAACAGACATACAAACTAAAGAATTACAAAA
ACAAATTACAAAAATTCAAAATTTTCGGGTTTATTACAGGGACAGCAGAGATCCACTTTGGCGCCGGCTC
GAGGGGG
Features (pLannotate 1.2.2; 29 found; start..end, strand, type, name):
     14..80      +  CDS            small t antigen (fragment): SV40 (simian virus 40) small t antigen
    106..317     +  promoter       EF-1α core promoter: core promoter for human elongation factor EF-1α
    318..1256    +  intron         EF-1α intron A: intron upstream of the start codon of human EF-1α
   1278..1877    +  CDS            PuroR (fragment): puromycin N-acetyltransferase; pac from Streptomyces; confers resistance to puromycin
   1893..2481    +  misc_feature   WPRE: woodchuck hepatitis virus posttranscriptional regulatory element
   2532..2551    +  misc_feature   cPPT/CTS (fragment): central polypurine tract and central termination sequence of HIV-1
   2553..2786    +  LTR            3' LTR (ΔU3): self-inactivating 3' long terminal repeat (LTR) from HIV-1
   2864..2985    +  polyA_signal   SV40 poly(A) signal: SV40 polyadenylation signal
   3025..3160    +  rep_origin     SV40 ori: SV40 origin of replication
   3181..3199    -  promoter       T7 promoter: promoter for bacteriophage T7 RNA polymerase
   3207..3362    +  CDS            lacZα (fragment): LacZα fragment of β-galactosidase; lacZ fragment
   3367..3795    +  rep_origin     f1 ori (sequence partly withheld): f1 bacteriophage origin of replication; arrow indicates direction of (+) strand synthesis
   3848..3952    +  promoter       AmpR promoter: bla
   3953..4813    +  CDS            AmpR: β-lactamase; bla; confers resistance to ampicillin, carbenicillin, and related antibiotics
   4984..5572    +  rep_origin     ori: high-copy-number ColE1/pMB1/pBR322/pUC origin of replication
   5755..5847    +  CDS            lacI (fragment): lac repressor; lacI; The lac repressor binds to the lac operator to inhibit transcription in E. coli. This inhibition can be relieved by adding lactose or isopropyl-β-D-thiogalactopyranoside (IPTG).
   5860..5881    +  protein_bind   CAP binding site: CAP binding activates transcription in the presence of cAMP. E. coli catabolite activator protein
   5896..5926    +  promoter       lac promoter: promoter for the E. coli lac operon
   5934..5950    +  protein_bind   lac operator: The lac repressor binds to the lac operator to inhibit transcription in E. coli. This inhibition can be relieved by adding lactose or isopropyl-β-D-thiogalactopyranoside (IPTG). lac repressor encoded by lacI
   5995..6013    +  promoter       T3 promoter: promoter for bacteriophage T3 RNA polymerase
   6041..6267    +  promoter       RSV promoter: Rous sarcoma virus enhancer/promoter
   6268..6448    +  LTR            5' LTR (truncated): truncated 5' long terminal repeat (LTR) from HIV-1
   6495..6620    +  misc_feature   HIV-1 Ψ: packaging signal of human immunodeficiency virus type 1
   6604..6967    +  CDS            HIV-1 gag (fragment): gag protein from human immunodeficiency virus 1; gag
   7113..7346    +  misc_feature   RRE: The Rev response element (RRE) of HIV-1 allows for Rev-dependent mRNA export from the nucleus to the cytoplasm.
   7723..7749    +  CDS            Rev (fragment): human immunodeficiency virus 1 (HIV-1) Rev protein; rev; enhances nuclear export of unspliced and incompletely spliced viral mRNAs
   7753..7993    +  promoter       U6 promoter: RNA polymerase III promoter for human U6 snRNA
   8023..8098    +  misc_RNA       gRNA scaffold: guide RNA scaffold for the Streptococcus pyogenes CRISPR/Cas9 system
   8154..8271    +  misc_feature   cPPT/CTS: central polypurine tract and central termination sequence of HIV-1
