[The description below was written by a language model from this plasmid's Addgene catalogue record and pLannotate feature annotations shown in this document.]
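Description:
ZAK gRNA (BRDN0001146874) is a third-generation lentiviral guide RNA plasmid built on the lentiGuide-Puro backbone and designed to direct Streptococcus pyogenes Cas9 to the human ZAK gene; the guide was designed against two ZAK reference transcripts. The assembled sequence is about 8.3 kb. In bacteria it is maintained through a high-copy ColE1/pUC-type origin and selected with ampicillin via the β-lactamase gene. The backbone also carries an f1 origin, an SV40 origin and poly(A) signal, and remnants of lac and phage promoter elements typical of the parental cloning vector.

The transfer cassette begins with an RSV promoter fused to a truncated HIV-1 5' LTR, which makes genomic RNA production Tat-independent. It is followed by the Ψ packaging signal with a partial gag sequence and by the Rev response element for Rev-dependent nuclear export. It ends in a ΔU3 self-inactivating 3' LTR. Within this unit, a human U6 RNA polymerase III promoter drives the ZAK-targeting spacer joined to the Cas9 gRNA scaffold. A cPPT/CTS element follows, aiding nuclear import of the viral genome. Downstream, the EF-1α core promoter with its intron A expresses puromycin N-acetyltransferase, so transduced mammalian cells can be selected with puromycin, and a WPRE enhances transcript expression.

The plasmid does not encode Cas9, so it is meant to be paired with a separate Cas9 lentiviral vector or used in cells that already express the nuclease. It belongs to a human kinome gRNA collection and is suited to ZAK knockout experiments delivered by lentiviral transduction.
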