Addgene plasmid #75598: ZAK gRNA (BRDN0001146874)
Purpose: 3rd generation lentiviral gRNA plasmid targeting human ZAK
Depositing lab: John Doench & David Root. Depositing organization: Broad Institute. Publication: Optimized sgRNA design to maximize activity and minimize off-target effects of CRISPR-Cas9. Doench JG, Fusi N, Sullender M, Hegde M, Vaimberg EW, Donovan KF, Smith I, Tothova Z, Wilen C, Orchard R, Virgin HW, Listgarten J, Root DE. Nat Biotechnol. 2016 Jan 18. doi: 10.1038/nbt.3437. PubMed 26780180.
Backbone
  Vector backbone: lentiGuide-Puro
  Backbone manufacturer: Zhang Lab (Addgene plasmid # 52963)
  Vector type: Mammalian Expression, Lentiviral, CRISPR
  Selectable markers: Puromycin
Growth in bacteria
  Bacterial resistance: Ampicillin, 100 μg/mL
  Growth temperature: 37°C
  Growth strain: DH5alpha
  Copy number: High Copy
Gene/Insert
  Gene/Insert name: ZAK (alt names: ZAK; NM_016653.2)
  gRNA/shRNA sequence: GTGACAATGCCATAGTTGGG
  Species: H. sapiens (human)
  Promoter: hU6
  Cloning method: Unknown
  Sequencing primers: 5′ U6-F; 3′ pS2-R
Terms and licenses: Academic/Nonprofit Terms; Industry Terms: Not Available to Industry
Depositor comments: The gRNA was designed to target the following Genbank reference sequence(s): NM_016653.2,NM_133646.2. Note that this plasmid does NOT contain Cas9. It should be used in conjunction with lentiCas9-Blast (Addgene #52962) or otherwise with cell lines already expressing Cas9. Browse the full kinome gRNA library at http://www.addgene.org/pooled-library/broadgpp-human-kinome/ or visit http://www.broadinstitute.org/rnai/public/ for detailed protocols and information.
How to cite: ZAK gRNA (BRDN0001146874) was a gift from John Doench & David Root (Addgene plasmid # 75598 ; http://n2t.net/addgene:75598 ; RRID:Addgene_75598)
