>Addgene plasmid #75598 | ZAK gRNA (BRDN0001146874) | depositor partial sequence | sequence record 143058 | Target Sequence
GTGACAATGCCATAGTTGGG
