>Addgene plasmid #75598 | ZAK gRNA (BRDN0001146874) | addgene partial sequence | sequence record 184191 | hU6-F
ACGTAGAAAGTAATAATTTCTTGGGTAGTTTGCAGTTTTAAAATTATGTTTTAAAATGGACTATCATATG
CTTACCGTAACTTGAAAGTATTTCGATTTCTTGGCTTTATATATCTTGTGGAAAGGACGAAACACCGGTG
ACAATGCCATAGTTGGGGTTTTAGAGCTAGAAATAGCAAGTTAAAATAAGGCTAGTCCGTTATCAACTTG
AAAAAGTGGCACCGAGTCGGTGCTTTTTTAAGCTTGGCGTAACTAGATCTTGAGACAAATGGCAGTATTC
ATCCACAATTTTAAAAGAAAAGGGGGGATTGGGGGGTACAGTGCAGGGGAAAGAATAGTAGACATAATAG
CAACAGACATACAAACTAAAGAATTACAAAAACAAATTACAAAAATTCAAAATTTTCGGGTTTATTACAG
GGACAGCAGAGATCCACTTTGGCGCCGGCTCGAGGGGGCCCGGGTGCAAAGATGGATAAAGTTTTAAACA
GAGAGGAATCTTTGCAGCTAATGGACCTTCTAGGTCTTGAAAGGAGTGGGAATTGGCTCCGGTGCCCGTC
AGTGGGCAGA
